>Addgene plasmid #82253 | pDONR223_WWTR1_WT | addgene full sequence | sequence record 165180 | Addgene NGS result
AGGATCTTCTTGAGATCCTTTTTTTCTGCGCGTAATCTGCTGCTTGCAAACAAAAAAACCACCGCTACCA
GCGGTGGTTTGTTTGCCGGATCAAGAGCTACCAACTCTTTTTCCGAAGGTAACTGGCTTCAGCAGAGCGC
AGATACCAAATACTGTTCTTCTAGTGTAGCCGTAGTTAGGCCACCACTTCAAGAACTCTGTAGCACCGCC
TACATACCTCGCTCTGCTAATCCTGTTACCAGTGGCTGCTGCCAGTGGCGATAAGTCGTGTCTTACCGGG
TTGGACTCAAGACGATAGTTACCGGATAAGGCGCAGCGGTCGGGCTGAACGGGGGGTTCGTGCACACAGC
CCAGCTTGGAGCGAACGACCTACACCGAACTGAGATACCTACAGCGTGAGCTATGAGAAAGCGCCACGCT
TCCCGAAGGGAGAAAGGCGGACAGGTATCCGGTAAGCGGCAGGGTCGGAACAGGAGAGCGCACGAGGGAG
CTTCCAGGGGGAAACGCCTGGTATCTTTATAGTCCTGTCGGGTTTCGCCACCTCTGACTTGAGCGTCGAT
TTTTGTGATGCTCGTCAGGGGGGCGGAGCCTATGGAAAAACGCCAGCAACGCGGCCTTTTTACGGTTCCT
GGCCTTTTGCTGGCCTTTTGCTCACATGTTCTTTCCTGCGTTATCCCCTGATTCTGTGGATAACCGTATT
ACCGCCTTTGAGTGAGCTGATACCGCTCGCCGCAGCCGAACGACCGAGCGCAGCGAGTCAGTGAGCGAGG
AAGCGGAAGAGCGCCCAATACGCAAACCGCCTCTCCCCGCGCGTTGGCCGATTCATTAATGCAGCTGGCA
CGACAGGTTTCCCGACTGGAAAGCGGGCAGTGAGCGCAACGCAATTAATACGCGTACCGCTAGCCAGGAA
GAGTTTGTAGAAACGCAAAAAGGCCATCCGTCAGGATGGCCTTCTGCTTAGTTTGATGCCTGGCAGTTTA
TGGCGGGCGTCCTGCCCGCCACCCTCCGGGCCGTTGCTTCACAACGTTCAAATCCGCTCCCGGCGGATTT
GTCCTACTCAGGAGAGCGTTCACCGACAAACAACAGATAAAACGAAAGGCCCAGTCTTCCGACTGAGCCT
TTCGTTTTATTTGATGCCTGGCAGTTCCCTACTCTCGCGTTAACGCTAGCATGGATGTTTTCCCAGTCAC
GACGTTGTAAAACGACGGCCAGTCTTAAGCTCGGGCCCCAAATAATGATTTTATTTTGACTGATAGTGAC
CTGTTCGTTGCAACAAATTGATGAGCAATGCTTTTTTATAATGCCAACTTTGTACAAAAAAGTTGGCATG
AATCCGGCCTCGGCGCCCCCTCCGCTCCCGCCGCCTGGGCAGCAAGTGATCCACGTCACGCAGGACCTAG
ACACAGACCTCGAAGCCCTCTTCAACTCTGTCATGAATCCGAAGCCTAGCTCGTGGCGGAAGAAGATCCT
GCCGGAGTCTTTCTTTAAGGAGCCTGATTCGGGCTCGCACTCGCGCCAGTCCAGCACCGACTCGTCGGGC
GGCCACCCGGGGCCTCGACTGGCTGGGGGTGCCCAGCATGTCCGCTCGCACTCGTCGCCCGCGTCCCTGC
AGCTGGGCACCGGCGCGGGTGCTGCGGGTAGCCCCGCGCAGCAGCACGCGCACCTCCGCCAGCAGTCCTA
CGACGTGACCGACGAGCTGCCACTGCCCCCGGGCTGGGAGATGACCTTCACGGCCACTGGCCAGAGGTAC
TTCCTCAATCACATAGAAAAAATCACCACATGGCAAGACCCTAGGAAGGCGATGAATCAGCCTCTGAATC
ATATGAACCTCCACCCTGCCGTCAGTTCCACACCAGTGCCTCAGAGGTCCATGGCAGTATCCCAGCCAAA
TCTCGTGATGAATCACCAACACCAGCAGCAGATGGCCCCCAGTACCCTGAGCCAGCAGAACCACCCCACT
CAGAACCCACCCGCAGGGCTCATGAGTATGCCCAATGCGCTGACCACTCAGCAGCAGCAGCAGCAGAAAC
TGCGGCTTCAGAGAATCCAGATGGAGAGAGAAAGGATTCGAATGCGCCAAGAGGAGCTCATGAGGCAGGA
AGCTGCCCTCTGTCGACAGCTCCCCATGGAAGCTGAGACTCTTGCCCCAGTTCAGGCTGCTGTCAACCCA
CCCACGATGACCCCAGACATGAGATCCATCACTAATAATAGCTCAGATCCTTTCCTCAATGGAGGGCCAT
ATCATTCGAGGGAGCAGAGCACTGACAGTGGCCTGGGGTTAGGGTGCTACAGTGTCCCCACAACTCCGGA
GGACTTCCTCAGCAATGTGGATGAGATGGATACAGGAGAAAACGCAGGACAAACACCCATGAACATCAAT
CCCCAACAGACCCGTTTCCCTGATTTCCTTGACTGTCTTCCAGGAACAAACGTTGACTTAGGAACTTTGG
AATCTGAAGACCTGATCCCCCTCTTCAATGATGTAGAGTCTGCTCTGAACAAAAGTGAGCCCTTTCTAAC
CTGGCTGTACCCAACTTTCTTGTACAAAGTTGGCATTATAAGAAAGCATTGCTTATCAATTTGTTGCAAC
GAACAGGTCACTATCAGTCAAAATAAAATCATTATTTGCCATCCAGCTGATATCCCCTATAGTGAGTCGT
ATTACATGGTCATAGCTGTTTCCTGGCAGCTCTGGCCCGTGTCTCAAAATCTCTGATGTTACATTGCACA
AGATAAAAATATATCATCATGCCTCCTCTAGACCAGCCAGGACAGAAATGCCTCGACTTCGCTGCTACCC
AAGGTTGCCGGGTGACGCACACCGTGGAAACGGATGAAGGCACGAACCCAGTGGACATAAGCCTGTTCGG
TTCGTAAGCTGTAATGCAAGTAGCGTATGCGCTCACGCAACTGGTCCAGAACCTTGACCGAACGCAGCGG
TGGTAACGGCGCAGTGGCGGTTTTCATGGCTTGTTATGACTGTTTTTTTGGGGTACAGTCTATGCCTCGG
GCATCCAAGCAGCAAGCGCGTTACGCCGTGGGTCGATGTTTGATGTTATGGAGCAGCAACGATGTTACGC
AGCAGGGCAGTCGCCCTAAAACAAAGTTAAACATTATGAGGGAAGCGGTGATCGCCGAAGTATCGACTCA
ACTATCAGAGGTAGTTGGCGTCATCGAGCGCCATCTCGAACCGACGTTGCTGGCCGTACATTTGTACGGC
TCCGCAGTGGATGGCGGCCTGAAGCCACACAGTGATATTGATTTGCTGGTTACGGTGACCGTAAGGCTTG
ATGAAACAACGCGGCGAGCTTTGATCAACGACCTTTTGGAAACTTCGGCTTCCCCTGGAGAGAGCGAGAT
TCTCCGCGCTGTAGAAGTCACCATTGTTGTGCACGACGACATCATTCCGTGGCGTTATCCAGCTAAGCGC
GAACTGCAATTTGGAGAATGGCAGCGCAATGACATTCTTGCAGGTATCTTCGAGCCAGCCACGATCGACA
TTGATCTGGCTATCTTGCTGACAAAAGCAAGAGAACATAGCGTTGCCTTGGTAGGTCCAGCGGCGGAGGA
ACTCTTTGATCCGGTTCCTGAACAGGATCTATTTGAGGCGCTAAATGAAACCTTAACGCTATGGAACTCG
CCGCCCGACTGGGCTGGCGATGAGCGAAATGTAGTGCTTACGTTGTCCCGCATTTGGTACAGCGCAGTAA
CCGGCAAAATCGCGCCGAAGGATGTCGCTGCCGACTGGGCAATGGAGCGCCTGCCGGCCCAGTATCAGCC
CGTCATACTTGAAGCTAGACAGGCTTATCTTGGACAAGAAGAAGATCGCTTGGCCTCGCGCGCAGATCAG
TTGGAAGAATTTGTCCACTACGTGAAAGGCGAGATCACCAAGGTAGTCGGCAAATAACCCTCGAGCCACC
CATGACCAAAATCCCTTAACGTGAGTTACGCGTCGTTCCACTGAGCGTCAGACCCCGTAGAAAAGATCAA
Features (pLannotate 1.2.2; 12 found; start..end, strand, type, name):
     10..598     +  rep_origin     ori: high-copy-number ColE1/pMB1/pBR322/pUC origin of replication
    781..873     +  CDS            lacI (fragment): lac repressor; lacI; The lac repressor binds to the lac operator to inhibit transcription in E. coli. This inhibition can be relieved by adding lactose or isopropyl-β-D-thiogalactopyranoside (IPTG).
    928..955     -  terminator     rrnB T2 terminator: transcription terminator T2 from the E. coli rrnB gene
   1087..1130    +  terminator     rrnB T1 terminator: Escherichia coli rrnB; transcription terminator T1 from the E. coli rrnB gene
   1177..1213    -  CDS            lacZα (fragment): LacZα fragment of β-galactosidase; lacZ fragment
   1230..1325    +  protein_bind   attL3: mutant version of attL; recombination site for the Gateway® LR reaction LR Clonase™
   1328..2527    +  CDS            WWTR1: WWTR1_HUMAN - Also known as TAZ. Experimental evidence at protein level: Swiss-Prot protein existence level 1. Transcriptional coactivator which acts as a downstream regulatory target in the Hippo signaling pathway that plays a pivotal role in organ size control and tumor suppression by restricting proliferation and promoting apoptosis (PubMed:11118213, PubMed:18227151). The core of this pathway is composed of a kinase cascade wherein STK3/MST2 and STK4/MST1, in complex with its regulatory protein SAV1, phosphorylates and activates LATS1/2 in complex with its regulatory protein MOB1, which in
   2529..2628    -  protein_bind   attL2: mutant version of attL; recombination site for the Gateway® LR reaction LR Clonase™
   2646..2664    -  promoter       T7 promoter: promoter for bacteriophage T7 RNA polymerase
   2854..2877    +  promoter       Pc promoter (fragment): intI1 (promoter lies within the coding sequence); class 1 integron promoter
   3053..3109    +  CDS            GmR (fragment): gentamycin acetyltransferase; aacC1; confers resistance to gentamycin
   3116..3907    +  CDS            SmR: aminoglycoside adenylyltransferase (Murphy, 1985); aadA; confers resistance to spectinomycin and streptomycin
