[The description below was written by a language model from this plasmid's Addgene catalogue record and pLannotate feature annotations shown in this document.]
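Description:
pDONR223_WWTR1_WT is a Gateway entry clone built on the Invitrogen pDONR223 backbone and carrying the wild-type human WWTR1 open reading frame (also known as TAZ). It belongs to the Target Accelerator Plasmid Collection, a set of cancer-related wild-type and variant ORFs prepared for systematic functional studies. The plasmid is propagated in E. coli at high copy from a ColE1/pUC-type origin. Selection is with spectinomycin, conferred by the aadA (SmR) aminoglycoside adenylyltransferase gene, which lies downstream of a class 1 integron Pc promoter fragment and a short remnant of a gentamicin resistance gene. The sequenced record is 3,990 nt, consistent with the stated backbone plus an insert of about 1.2 kb.

The WWTR1 coding sequence is flanked by two attL recombination sites, annotated by the software as attL3 and attL2. These sites allow LR Clonase-mediated transfer of the ORF into any compatible Gateway destination vector. The record lists no promoter for the insert, so the clone is a shuttle and archive vector rather than an expression construct. rrnB T1 and T2 terminators upstream of the cassette help insulate it from read-through transcription. A T7 promoter sits just outside the downstream att site, and small lacI and lacZα fragments are backbone remnants. The ORF is in the "open" configuration, with no stop codon directly after the insert, so it can be fused in frame to C-terminal tags or reporters supplied by the destination vector. WWTR1 encodes a transcriptional coactivator that is regulated by the Hippo kinase cascade. This clone serves as the wild-type reference for comparison with variant alleles in overexpression and phenotypic profiling experiments.
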