Addgene plasmid #82253: pDONR223_WWTR1_WT
Purpose: Gateway Donor vector containing WWTR1 , part of the Target Accelerator Plasmid Collection.
Depositing lab: Jesse Boehm & William Hahn & David Root. Depositing organization: Broad Institute. Publication: Systematic Functional Interrogation of Rare Cancer Variants Identifies Oncogenic Alleles. Kim E, Ilic N, Shrestha Y, Zou L, Kamburov A, Zhu C, Yang X, Lubonja R, Tran N, Nguyen C, Lawrence MS, Piccioni F, Bagul M, Doench JG, Chouinard CR, Wu X, Hogstrom L, Natoli T, Tamayo P, Horn H, Corsello SM, Lage K, Root DE, Subramanian A, Golub TR, Getz G, Boehm JS, Hahn WC. Cancer Discov. 2016 Jul;6(7):714-26. doi: 10.1158/2159-8290.CD-16-0160. Epub 2016 May 4. PubMed 27147599.
Backbone
  Vector backbone: pDONR223
  Backbone manufacturer: Invitrogen
  Backbone size w/o insert (bp): 2790
  Vector type: Gateway Entry vector
Growth in bacteria
  Bacterial resistance: Spectinomycin, 50 μg/mL
  Growth temperature: 37°C
  Growth strain: DH5alpha
  Copy number: High Copy
Gene/Insert
  Gene/Insert name: WWTR1 (alt name: NM_001168280.1)
  Species: H. sapiens (human)
  Mutation: WT
  Entrez Gene: WWTR1 (a.k.a. TAZ)
  Promoter: None
  Cloning method: Gateway Cloning
  Sequencing primers: 5′ M13pUC-fwd; 3′ M13-Rev
Terms and licenses: Academic/Nonprofit Terms; Industry Terms: Not Available to Industry
Depositor comments: Open state: NO stop codon immediately follows insert. Supporting reference: Systematic morphological profiling of human gene and allele function via Cell Painting. Rohban MH, et al. Elife. 2017, Mar 18;6. pii: e24060. PubMed PMID 28315521
How to cite: pDONR223_WWTR1_WT was a gift from Jesse Boehm & William Hahn & David Root (Addgene plasmid # 82253 ; http://n2t.net/addgene:82253 ; RRID:Addgene_82253)
