>Addgene plasmid #82253 | pDONR223_WWTR1_WT | depositor partial sequence | sequence record 155624 | Insert sequence
ATGAATCCGGCCTCGGCGCCCCCTCCGCTCCCGCCGCCTGGGCAGCAAGTGATCCACGTCACGCAGGACC
TAGACACAGACCTCGAAGCCCTCTTCAACTCTGTCATGAATCCGAAGCCTAGCTCGTGGCGGAAGAAGAT
CCTGCCGGAGTCTTTCTTTAAGGAGCCTGATTCGGGCTCGCACTCGCGCCAGTCCAGCACCGACTCGTCG
GGCGGCCACCCGGGGCCTCGACTGGCTGGGGGTGCCCAGCATGTCCGCTCGCACTCGTCGCCCGCGTCCC
TGCAGCTGGGCACCGGCGCGGGTGCTGCGGGTAGCCCCGCGCAGCAGCACGCGCACCTCCGCCAGCAGTC
CTACGACGTGACCGACGAGCTGCCACTGCCCCCGGGCTGGGAGATGACCTTCACGGCCACTGGCCAGAGG
TACTTCCTCAATCACATAGAAAAAATCACCACATGGCAAGACCCTAGGAAGGCGATGAATCAGCCTCTGA
ATCATATGAACCTCCACCCTGCCGTCAGTTCCACACCAGTGCCTCAGAGGTCCATGGCAGTATCCCAGCC
AAATCTCGTGATGAATCACCAACACCAGCAGCAGATGGCCCCCAGTACCCTGAGCCAGCAGAACCACCCC
ACTCAGAACCCACCCGCAGGGCTCATGAGTATGCCCAATGCGCTGACCACTCAGCAGCAGCAGCAGCAGA
AACTGCGGCTTCAGAGAATCCAGATGGAGAGAGAAAGGATTCGAATGCGCCAAGAGGAGCTCATGAGGCA
GGAAGCTGCCCTCTGTCGACAGCTCCCCATGGAAGCTGAGACTCTTGCCCCAGTTCAGGCTGCTGTCAAC
CCACCCACGATGACCCCAGACATGAGATCCATCACTAATAATAGCTCAGATCCTTTCCTCAATGGAGGGC
CATATCATTCGAGGGAGCAGAGCACTGACAGTGGCCTGGGGTTAGGGTGCTACAGTGTCCCCACAACTCC
GGAGGACTTCCTCAGCAATGTGGATGAGATGGATACAGGAGAAAACGCAGGACAAACACCCATGAACATC
AATCCCCAACAGACCCGTTTCCCTGATTTCCTTGACTGTCTTCCAGGAACAAACGTTGACTTAGGAACTT
TGGAATCTGAAGACCTGATCCCCCTCTTCAATGATGTAGAGTCTGCTCTGAACAAAAGTGAGCCCTTTCT
AACCTGGCTG
